>Addgene plasmid #13325 | pJH299 | addgene partial sequence | sequence record 19690 | 13325 with CAT-R
TATCAACGGTGGTATATCCAGTGATTTTTTTCTCCATTTTAGCTTCCTTAGCTCCTGAAAATCTCGCCAA
GCTGATCCCCGGGGATCCCGAGGGTTTTTGTACAGCCAGACAGTGGAGTACTACCACTGTGGGATCCTCT
CATCGATGAGAGGATCGACGACGACATGGCTCGATTGGCGCGACAAGTTGCTGCGATTCTCACCAATAAA
AAACGCCCGGCGGCAACCGAGCGTTCTGAACAAATCCAGATGGAGTTCTGAGGTCATTACTGGAGACCTG
CCGAGTGGTTCAGCAGGTGGAAGAGGGACTGGATTCCAAAGTTCTCAATGCTGCTTGCTGTTCTTGAATG
GGGGGTCGTTGATCCCCCATCGATGAGAGTCGACTGCAGGGTTTTTGTTCCAGTCTGTAGCACTGTGGTC
GACCTGCAGCCCAAGCTTGGCGTAATCATGGTCATAGCTGTTTCCTGTGTGAAATTGTTATCCGCTCACA
ATTCCAACCAACATACGAGCCGGAAGCATAAAGTGTAAAGCCTGGGGTGCCTAATGAGTGAGCTAACTCA
CATTAATTGCGTTGCGCTCACTGCCCGCTTTCCAGTCGGGAAACCTGTCGTGCCAGCTGCATTAATGAAT
CGGCCAACGCGCGGGGAGAGGCGGNTTGCGTATTGGGCGCTCTTCCGCTTCCTCGCTCACTGACTCGCTG
CGCTCGGTCGTTCGGCTGCGGCGAGCGGTATCAGC
