[The description below was written by a language model from this plasmid's Addgene catalogue record.]
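Description:
pJH299 is an extrachromosomal V(D)J recombination substrate, a shuttle plasmid built on a fusion of pUC13 with the early region of the polyoma virus genome. The pUC13 portion supports replication in E. coli with ampicillin selection, while the polyoma early region allows the plasmid to replicate autonomously in murine cells. It is derived from the closely related substrate pJH298. The record does not spell out how the two differ, since both are described as carrying consensus heptamer and nonamer elements.

The assay cassette sits in the pUC13 multiple cloning site and consists of a prokaryotic promoter, a transcription terminator, and the chloramphenicol acetyltransferase (cat) gene, in that order. The terminator is bracketed by unique SalI (promoter side) and BamHI (cat side) sites, into which synthetic oligonucleotide duplexes carrying recombination signals were inserted: a 39-bp fragment with a 12-spacer signal at SalI and a 49-bp fragment with a 23-spacer signal at BamHI. These signals are the only immunoglobulin- or T-cell-receptor-related sequences on the plasmid.

In the unrearranged state the terminator blocks cat expression. The general logic of such substrates is that, after passage through mouse cells with V(D)J recombination activity, rearrangement between the two signals removes or repositions the terminator. Plasmids recovered into E. coli then confer chloramphenicol resistance as well as ampicillin resistance, giving a measure of recombination frequency. No feature table or promoter identity is provided. The substrate was used to define the functional requirements of the joining signals.
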