Addgene plasmid #13325: pJH299
Purpose: recombination substrate
Depositing lab: Martin Gellert. Depositing organization: National Institute of Diabetes & Digestive & Kidney Diseases (NIDDK). Publication: V(D)J recombination: a functional definition of the joining signals. Hesse JE, Lieber MR, Mizuuchi K, Gellert M. Genes Dev. 1989 Jul . 3(7):1053-61. 10.1101/gad.3.7.1053 PubMed 2777075.
Backbone
  Vector backbone: pUC13
Growth in bacteria
  Bacterial resistance: Ampicillin, 100 μg/mL
  Growth temperature: 37°C
  Growth strain: DH5alpha
  Copy number: Unknown
Gene/Insert
  Gene/Insert name: recombination substrate
  Cloning method: Restriction Enzyme; 5′ cloning site SalI (not destroyed); 3′ cloning site BamHI (not destroyed)
  Sequencing primers: 5′ n/a
Terms and licenses: Academic/Nonprofit Terms; Industry Terms: Not Available to Industry
Depositor comments: pJH299 is derived from pJH298. pJH298 is described in Lieber et al., 1988. Briefly, the plasmid backbone is a fusion of pUC13 and the early region of the polyoma virus genome, which allows the plasmids to replicate autonomously in E. coli and murine cells, respectively. Various DNA fragments pertinent to this recombination assay are inserted into the multipurpose cloning site of pUC13, including a prokaryotic promoter, the structural gene encoding chloramphenicol acetyltransferase (cat), and the intervening transcription terminator. The terminator is flanked on the promoter-proximal side by a unique SalI site and on the cat gene side by a unique BamHI site. DNA fragments containing V(D)J recombination signals are inserted into these unique sites. (These signals are the only DNA segments related to Ig genes or TCR genes included on the plasmid). A 39-bp fragment containing a 12-signal, created by annealing of synthesized complementary oligonucleotides with protruding ends compatible with SalI, is inserted into the SalI site of the backbone. A 49bp fragment containing a 23-signal, made similarly but with protruding ends compatible with BamHI, is inserted into the BamHI site of the backbone. pJH298 contains signals bearing the consensus versions of heptamers and nonamers. pJH299 contains signals bearing the consensus versions of heptamers and nonamers.
How to cite: pJH299 was a gift from Martin Gellert (Addgene plasmid # 13325 ; http://n2t.net/addgene:13325 ; RRID:Addgene_13325)
